>Addgene plasmid #186959 | HaloTag-sec61b | addgene full sequence | sequence record 372873 | Addgene NGS Result
GACGGATCGGGAGATCTCCCGATCCCCTATGGTGCACTCTCAGTACAATCTGCTCTGATGCCGCATAGTT
AAGCCAGTATCTGCTCCCTGCTTGTGTGTTGGAGGTCGCTGAGTAGTGCGCGAGCAAAATTTAAGCTACA
ACAAGGCAAGGCTTGACCGACAATTGCATGAAGAATCTGCTTAGGGTTAGGCGTTTTGCGCTGCTTCGCG
ATGTACGGGCCAGATATACGCGTTGACATTGATTATTGACTAGTTATTAATAGTAATCAATTACGGGGTC
ATTAGTTCATAGCCCATATATGGAGTTCCGCGTTACATAACTTACGGTAAATGGCCCGCCTGGCTGACCG
CCCAACGACCCCCGCCCATTGACGTCAATAATGACGTATGTTCCCATAGTAACGCCAATAGGGACTTTCC
ATTGACGTCAATGGGTGGAGTATTTACGGTAAACTGCCCACTTGGCAGTACATCAAGTGTATCATATGCC
AAGTACGCCCCCTATTGACGTCAATGACGGTAAATGGCCCGCCTGGCATTATGCCCAGTACATGACCTTA
TGGGACTTTCCTACTTGGCAGTACATCTACGTATTAGTCATCGCTATTACCATGGTGATGCGGTTTTGGC
AGTACATCAATGGGCGTGGATAGCGGTTTGACTCACGGGGATTTCCAAGTCTCCACCCCATTGACGTCAA
TGGGAGTTTGTTTTGGCACCAAAATCAACGGGACTTTCCAAAATGTCGTAACAACTCCGCCCCATTGACG
CAAATGGGCGGTAGGCGTGTACGGTGGGAGGTCTATATAAGCAGAGCTCTCTGGCTAACTAGAGAACCCA
CTGCTTACTGGCTTATCGAAATTAATACGACTCACTATAGGGAGACCCAAGCTGGCTAGCGTTTAAACTT
AAGCTTGGTACCGAGCTCGGATCCACTAGTCCAGTGTGGTGGAATTCATGGAAATCGGTACTGGCTTTCC
ATTCGACCCCCATTATGTGGAAGTCCTGGGCGAGCGCATGCACTACGTCGATGTTGGTCCGCGCGATGGC
ACCCCTGTGCTGTTCCTGCACGGTAACCCGACCTCCTCCTACGTGTGGCGCAACATCATCCCGCATGTTG
CACCGACCCATCGCTGCATTGCTCCAGACCTGATCGGTATGGGCAAATCCGACAAACCAGACCTGGGTTA
TTTCTTCGACGACCACGTCCGCTTCATGGATGCCTTCATCGAAGCCCTGGGTCTGGAAGAGGTCGTCCTG
GTCATTCACGACTGGGGCTCCGCTCTGGGTTTCCACTGGGCCAAGCGCAATCCAGAGCGCGTCAAAGGTA
TTGCATTTATGGAGTTCATCCGCCCTATCCCGACCTGGGACGAATGGCCAGAATTTGCCCGCGAGACCTT
CCAGGCCTTCCGCACCACCGACGTCGGCCGCAAGCTGATCATCGATCAGAACGTTTTTATCGAGGGTACG
CTGCCGATGGGTGTCGTCCGCCCGCTGACTGAAGTCGAGATGGACCATTACCGCGAGCCGTTCCTGAATC
CTGTTGACCGCGAGCCACTGTGGCGCTTCCCAAACGAGCTGCCAATCGCCGGTGAGCCAGCGAACATCGT
CGCGCTGGTCGAAGAATACATGGACTGGCTGCACCAGTCCCCTGTCCCGAAGCTGCTGTTCTGGGGCACC
CCAGGCGTTCTGATCCCACCGGCCGAAGCCGCTCGCCTGGCCAAAAGCCTGCCTAACTGCAAGGCTGTGG
ACATCGGCCCGGGTCTGAATCTGCTGCAAGAAGACAACCCGGACCTGATCGGCAGCGAGATCGCGCGCTG
GCTGTCTACTCTGGAGATTTCCTCCGGACTCAGATCTGGCTCCAGCGCAGGCAGCGCATCCGGCGGAAGC
GGAAGC
[285 nt withheld, positions 1897-2181]
TAGTCTAGAGGGCCCGTTTAAACCCGCTGATCAGCCTCGACTGTGCCTTCTAGTTGCCAGCCATCTGTTG
TTTGCCCCTCCCCCGTGCCTTCCTTGACCCTGGAAGGTGCCACTCCCACTGTCCTTTCCTAATAAAATGA
GGAAATTGCATCGCATTGTCTGAGTAGGTGTCATTCTATTCTGGGGGGTGGGGTGGGGCAGGACAGCAAG
GGGGAGGATTGGGAAGACAATAGCAGGCATGCTGGGGATGCGGTGGGCTCTATGGCTTCTGAGGCGGAAA
GAACCAGCTGGGGCTCTAGGGGGTATCCCC
[124 nt withheld, positions 2492-2615]
C
[91 nt withheld, positions 2617-2707]
A
[49 nt withheld, positions 2709-2757]
CCTTTGACGTTGGAGTCCACGTTCTTT
[37 nt withheld, positions 2785-2821]
ACCCTATCTCGGTCTATTCTTTTGATTTATAAGGGATTTTGCCGATTTCGGCCTATTGGTTAAAAAATGA
GCTGATTTAACAAAAATTTAACGCGAATTAATTCTGTGGAATGTGTGTCAGTTAGGGTGTGGAAAGTCCC
CAGGCTCCCCAGCAGGCAGAAGTATGCAAAGCATGCATCTCAATTAGTCAGCAACCAGGTGTGGAAAGTC
CCCAGGCTCCCCAGCAGGCAGAAGTATGCAAAGCATGCATCTCAATTAGTCAGCAACCATAGTCCCGCCC
CTAACTCCGCCCATCCCGCCCCTAACTCCGCCCAGTTCCGCCCATTCTCCGCCCCATGGCTGACTAATTT
TTTTTATTTATGCAGAGGCCGAGGCCGCCTCTGCCTCTGAGCTATTCCAGAAGTAGTGAGGAGGCTTTTT
TGGAGGCCTAGGCTTTTGCAAAAAGCTCCCGGGAGCTTGTATATCCATTTTCGGATCTGATCAAGAGACA
GGATGAGGATCGTTTCGCATGATTGAACAAGATGGATTGCACGCAGGTTCTCCGGCCGCTTGGGTGGAGA
GGCTATTCGGCTATGACTGGGCACAACAGACAATCGGCTGCTCTGATGCCGCCGTGTTCCGGCTGTCAGC
GCAGGGGCGCCCGGTTCTTTTTGTCAAGACCGACCTGTCCGGTGCCCTGAATGAACTGCAGGACGAGGCA
GCGCGGCTATCGTGGCTGGCCACGACGGGCGTTCCTTGCGCAGCTGTGCTCGACGTTGTCACTGAAGCGG
GAAGGGACTGGCTGCTATTGGGCGAAGTGCCGGGGCAGGATCTCCTGTCATCTCACCTTGCTCCTGCCGA
GAAAGTATCCATCATGGCTGATGCAATGCGGCGGCTGCATACGCTTGATCCGGCTACCTGCCCATTCGAC
CACCAAGCGAAACATCGCATCGAGCGAGCACGTACTCGGATGGAAGCCGGTCTTGTCGATCAGGATGATC
TGGACGAAGAGCATCAGGGGCTCGCGCCAGCCGAACTGTTCGCCAGGCTCAAGGCGCGCATGCCCGACGG
CGAGGATCTCGTCGTGACCCATGGCGATGCCTGCTTGCCGAATATCATGGTGGAAAATGGCCGCTTTTCT
GGATTCATCGACTGTGGCCGGCTGGGTGTGGCGGACCGCTATCAGGACATAGCGTTGGCTACCCGTGATA
TTGCTGAAGAGCTTGGCGGCGAATGGGCTGACCGCTTCCTCGTGCTTTACGGTATCGCCGCTCCCGATTC
GCAGCGCATCGCCTTCTATCGCCTTCTTGACGAGTTCTTCTGAGCGGGACTCTGGGGTTCGAAATGACCG
ACCAAGCGACGCCCAACCTGCCATCACGAGATTTCGATTCCACCGCCGCCTTCTATGAAAGGTTGGGCTT
CGGAATCGTTTTCCGGGACGCCGGCTGGATGATCCTCCAGCGCGGGGATCTCATGCTGGAGTTCTTCGCC
CACCCCAACTTGTTTATTGCAGCTTATAATGGTTACAAATAAAGCAATAGCATCACAAATTTCACAAATA
AAGCATTTTTTTCACTGCATTCTAGTTGTGGTTTGTCCAAACTCATCAATGTATCTTATCATGTCTGTAT
ACCGTCGACCTCTAGCTAGAGCTTGGCGTAATCATGGTCATAGCTGTTTCCTGTGTGAAATTGTTATCCG
CTCACAATTCCACACAACATACGAGCCGGAAGCATAAAGTGTAAAGCCTGGGGTGCCTAATGAGTGAGCT
AACTCACATTAATTGCGTTGCGCTCACTGCCCGCTTTCCAGTCGGGAAACCTGTCGTGCCAGCTGCATTA
ATGAATCGGCCAACGCGCGGGGAGAGGCGGTTTGCGTATTGGGCGCTCTTCCGCTTCCTCGCTCACTGAC
TCGCTGCGCTCGGTCGTTCGGCTGCGGCGAGCGGTATCAGCTCACTCAAAGGCGGTAATACGGTTATCCA
CAGAATCAGGGGATAACGCAGGAAAGAACATGTGAGCAAAAGGCCAGCAAAAGGCCAGGAACCGTAAAAA
GGCCGCGTTGCTGGCGTTTTTCCATAGGCTCCGCCCCCCTGACGAGCATCACAAAAATCGACGCTCAAGT
CAGAGGTGGCGAAACCCGACAGGACTATAAAGATACCAGGCGTTTCCCCCTGGAAGCTCCCTCGTGCGCT
CTCCTGTTCCGACCCTGCCGCTTACCGGATACCTGTCCGCCTTTCTCCCTTCGGGAAGCGTGGCGCTTTC
TCATAGCTCACGCTGTAGGTATCTCAGTTCGGTGTAGGTCGTTCGCTCCAAGCTGGGCTGTGTGCACGAA
CCCCCCGTTCAGCCCGACCGCTGCGCCTTATCCGGTAACTATCGTCTTGAGTCCAACCCGGTAAGACACG
ACTTATCGCCACTGGCAGCAGCCACTGGTAACAGGATTAGCAGAGCGAGGTATGTAGGCGGTGCTACAGA
GTTCTTGAAGTGGTGGCCTAACTACGGCTACACTAGAAGAACAGTATTTGGTATCTGCGCTCTGCTGAAG
CCAGTTACCTTCGGAAAAAGAGTTGGTAGCTCTTGATCCGGCAAACAAACCACCGCTGGTAGCGGTGGTT
TTTTTGTTTGCAAGCAGCAGATTACGCGCAGAAAAAAAGGATCTCAAGAAGATCCTTTGATCTTTTCTAC
GGGGTCTGACGCTCAGTGGAACGAAAACTCACGTTAAGGGATTTTGGTCATGAGATTATCAAAAAGGATC
TTCACCTAGATCCTTTTAAATTAAAAATGAAGTTTTAAATCAATCTAAAGTATATATGAGTAAACTTGGT
CTGACAGTTACCAATGCTTAATCAGTGAGGCACCTATCTCAGCGATCTGTCTATTTCGTTCATCCATAGT
TGCCTGACTCCCCGTCGTGTAGATAACTACGATACGGGAGGGCTTACCATCTGGCCCCAGTGCTGCAATG
ATACCGCGAGACCCACGCTCACCGGCTCCAGATTTATCAGCAATAAACCAGCCAGCCGGAAGGGCCGAGC
GCAGAAGTGGTCCTGCAACTTTATCCGCCTCCATCCAGTCTATTAATTGTTGCCGGGAAGCTAGAGTAAG
TAGTTCGCCAGTTAATAGTTTGCGCAACGTTGTTGCCATTGCTACAGGCATCGTGGTGTCACGCTCGTCG
TTTGGTATGGCTTCATTCAGCTCCGGTTCCCAACGATCAAGGCGAGTTACATGATCCCCCATGTTGTGCA
AAAAAGCGGTTAGCTCCTTCGGTCCTCCGATCGTTGTCAGAAGTAAGTTGGCCGCAGTGTTATCACTCAT
GGTTATGGCAGCACTGCATAATTCTCTTACTGTCATGCCATCCGTAAGATGCTTTTCTGTGACTGGTGAG
TACTCAACCAAGTCATTCTGAGAATAGTGTATGCGGCGACCGAGTTGCTCTTGCCCGGCGTCAATACGGG
ATAATACCGCGCCACATAGCAGAACTTTAAAAGTGCTCATCATTGGAAAACGTTCTTCGGGGCGAAAACT
CTCAAGGATCTTACCGCTGTTGAGATCCAGTTCGATGTAACCCACTCGTGCACCCAACTGATCTTCAGCA
TCTTTTACTTTCACCAGCGTTTCTGGGTGAGCAAAAACAGGAAGGCAAAATGCCGCAAAAAAGGGAATAA
GGGCGACACGGAAATGTTGAATACTCATACTCTTCCTTTTTCAATATTATTGAAGCATTTATCAGGGTTA
TTGTCTCATGAGCGGATACATATTTGAATGTATTTAGAAAAATAAACAAATAGGGGTTCCGCGCACATTT
CCCCGAAAAGTGCCACCTGACGTC
Features (pLannotate 1.2.2; 21 found; start..end, strand, type, name):
     28..80      -  misc_feature   bom (fragment): basis of mobility region from pBR322
    235..614     +  enhancer       CMV enhancer: human cytomegalovirus immediate early enhancer
    615..818     +  promoter       CMV promoter: human cytomegalovirus (CMV) immediate early promoter
    814..847     +  LTR            5' LTR (truncated) (fragment): truncated 5' long terminal repeat (LTR) from HIV-1
    863..881     +  promoter       T7 promoter: promoter for bacteriophage T7 RNA polymerase
    961..1842    +  CDS            HaloTag®: modified bacterial dehalogenase that forms covalent bonds with chloroalkane derivatives
   1897..2184    +  CDS            Sec61β (sequence partly withheld): human Sec61β subunit of the translocon in the endoplasmic reticulum; SEC61B
   2222..2446    +  polyA_signal   bGH poly(A) signal: bovine growth hormone polyadenylation signal
   2450..2471    +  promoter       SV40 promoter (fragment): SV40 enhancer and early promoter
   2492..2920    +  rep_origin     f1 ori (sequence partly withheld): f1 bacteriophage origin of replication; arrow indicates direction of (+) strand synthesis
   2934..3263    +  promoter       SV40 promoter: SV40 enhancer and early promoter
   3330..4121    +  CDS            neo: KKA2_KLEPN - Also known as kan, nptII. Experimental evidence at protein level: Swiss-Prot protein existence level 1. Resistance to kanamycin, neomycin, paromomycin, ribostamycin, butirosin and gentamicin B. From Klebsiella pneumoniae.
   4145..4303    +  CDS            ble (fragment): BLE_KLEPN - Experimental evidence at protein level: Swiss-Prot protein existence level 1. Binding protein with a strong affinity to the bleomycin family of antibiotics. Binds to CL990; an antimitotic-antibiotic compound. From Klebsiella pneumoniae.
   4298..4419    +  polyA_signal   SV40 poly(A) signal: SV40 polyadenylation signal
   4492..4508    -  protein_bind   lac operator: The lac repressor binds to the lac operator to inhibit transcription in E. coli. This inhibition can be relieved by adding lactose or isopropyl-β-D-thiogalactopyranoside (IPTG). lac repressor encoded by lacI
   4516..4546    -  promoter       lac promoter: promoter for the E. coli lac operon
   4561..4582    -  protein_bind   CAP binding site: CAP binding activates transcription in the presence of cAMP. E. coli catabolite activator protein
   4595..4687    -  CDS            lacI (fragment): lac repressor; lacI; The lac repressor binds to the lac operator to inhibit transcription in E. coli. This inhibition can be relieved by adding lactose or isopropyl-β-D-thiogalactopyranoside (IPTG).
   4870..5458    -  rep_origin     ori: high-copy-number ColE1/pMB1/pBR322/pUC origin of replication
   5629..6489    -  CDS            AmpR: β-lactamase; bla; confers resistance to ampicillin, carbenicillin, and related antibiotics
   6490..6594    -  promoter       AmpR promoter: bla
