[The description below was written by a language model from this plasmid's Addgene catalogue record and pLannotate feature annotations shown in this document.]
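Description:
HaloTag-sec61b is a mammalian expression plasmid built on the pcDNA3.1 backbone that produces human Sec61β (SEC61B), a subunit of the endoplasmic reticulum translocon, fused at its N terminus to HaloTag. The fusion is driven by the human cytomegalovirus immediate-early enhancer and promoter and terminated by the bovine growth hormone polyadenylation signal. A T7 promoter lies between the CMV promoter and the coding region. In the annotated sequence the HaloTag coding sequence sits directly upstream of the 288 bp Sec61β open reading frame, separated by a short linker region. HaloTag is a modified bacterial dehalogenase that forms a covalent bond with chloroalkane ligands, so the fusion can be labelled in cells with a chosen chloroalkane-conjugated dye. The insert was assembled by Gibson cloning, and part of the plasmid derives from an earlier deposited construct.

In bacteria the plasmid replicates from a high-copy ColE1/pUC-type origin and is selected with ampicillin through the β-lactamase gene and its own promoter. An f1 origin is also present. For mammalian cells, an SV40 early promoter drives the neomycin phosphotransferase gene, followed by an SV40 polyadenylation signal, allowing G418 selection of stable transfectants. The remaining hits, including short lac-region, ble, HIV-1 LTR and bom fragments, appear to be backbone remnants or partial matches rather than functional parts. The sequenced record is slightly longer (6,625 nt) than the catalogue size of 6,572 bp. The stated purpose is simply expression of N-terminally HaloTagged Sec61β. The associated work concerns ER tubule morphology, consistent with use of the fusion as an ER membrane marker for fluorescence imaging.
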