Addgene plasmid #186959: HaloTag-sec61b
Purpose: Express sec61b connected with N-terminus HaloTag
Depositing lab: Ke Xu. Publication: The endoplasmic reticulum adopts two distinct tubule forms. Wang B, Zhao Z, Xiong M, Yan R, Xu K. Proc Natl Acad Sci U S A. 2022 May 3;119(18):e2117559119. doi: 10.1073/pnas.2117559119. Epub 2022 Apr 26. PubMed 35471903.
Backbone
  Vector backbone: pcDNA3.1
  Backbone size w/o insert (bp): 5345
  Total vector size (bp): 6572
  Vector type: Mammalian Expression
  Selectable markers: Neomycin (select with G418)
Growth in bacteria
  Bacterial resistance: Ampicillin, 100 μg/mL
  Growth temperature: 37°C
  Growth strain: DH5alpha
  Copy number: High Copy
Gene/Insert
  Gene/Insert name: Sec61
  Species: H. sapiens (human)
  Insert size (bp): 288
  Entrez Gene: SEC61B
  Promoter: CMV Promoter
  Tag / fusion protein: HaloTag (N terminal on insert)
  Cloning method: Gibson Cloning
  Sequencing primers: 5′ cgcaaatgggcggtaggcgtg; 3′ tagaaggcacagtcgagg
Resource information
  A portion of this plasmid was derived from a plasmid made by: Plasmid #54249 from Addgene
Terms and licenses: Academic/Nonprofit Terms; Industry Terms: Not Available to Industry
How to cite: HaloTag-sec61b was a gift from Ke Xu (Addgene plasmid # 186959 ; http://n2t.net/addgene:186959 ; RRID:Addgene_186959)
